Addgene plasmid #133647: ZJOM90
Purpose: Integration of SS-mCherry-HDEL in genome, use auxotrophic marker TRP1(Saccharomyces cerevisiae). Marker for yeast endoplasmic reticulum (ER).
Depositing lab: Zhiping Xie. Depositing organization: Shanghai Jiao Tong University. Publication: A Validated Set of Fluorescent-Protein-Based Markers for Major Organelles in Yeast (Saccharomyces cerevisiae). Zhu J, Zhang ZT, Tang SW, Zhao BS, Li H, Song JZ, Li D, Xie Z. MBio. 2019 Sep 3;10(5). pii: mBio.01691-19. doi: 10.1128/mBio.01691-19. PubMed 31481383.
Backbone
  Vector backbone: Clhn-mCherry-Trp
  Vector type: Yeast Expression
Growth in bacteria
  Bacterial resistance: Ampicillin, 100 μg/mL
  Growth temperature: 37°C
  Growth strain: DH5alpha
  Copy number: Unknown
Gene/Insert
  Gene/Insert name: pTPI1-SS-mCherry-HDEL
  Species: S. cerevisiae (budding yeast)
  Insert size (bp): 1400
  Tag / fusion protein: mCherry (C terminal on insert)
  Cloning method: Gibson Cloning
Terms and licenses: Academic/Nonprofit Terms; Industry Terms: Not Available to Industry
How to cite: ZJOM90 was a gift from Zhiping Xie (Addgene plasmid # 133647 ; http://n2t.net/addgene:133647 ; RRID:Addgene_133647)
