[The description below was written by a language model from this plasmid's Addgene catalogue record and pLannotate feature annotations shown in this document.]
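Description:
ZJOM90 is a yeast integrating expression plasmid of about 5 kb, built on the Clhn-mCherry-Trp backbone, that installs a red fluorescent marker of the endoplasmic reticulum into the Saccharomyces cerevisiae genome. In E. coli it is propagated through a high-copy ColE1/pUC-type origin and selected with ampicillin via the β-lactamase gene. No yeast replication origin (2μ or CEN/ARS) is annotated, which fits the stated integrative design. Yeast transformants are selected by tryptophan prototrophy conferred by the S. cerevisiae TRP1 gene under its own promoter. Leftover backbone elements include fragments of rop, bom and lacI, along with a lac promoter/operator and CAP binding site. These have no evident role in the yeast cassette.

The payload is the pTPI1-SS-mCherry-HDEL cassette, listed at roughly 1.4 kb. According to the insert name, expression is driven by the TPI1 promoter, a strong constitutive glycolytic promoter. It is not called out in the feature tables but presumably lies in the unannotated stretch upstream of the coding region. The signal sequence (SS) corresponds to an annotated N-terminal fragment of KAR2, the yeast BiP homologue, which directs the nascent protein into the ER lumen. It is followed by mCherry, and the HDEL tetrapeptide named in the insert acts as the yeast ER retrieval signal that keeps the soluble fusion in the ER. A CYC1 terminator ends the transcript. The two sequence records, from repository sequencing and from the depositor, are the same length and carry identical features in the same order, differing only in their start coordinate. The construct belongs to a validated set of fluorescent-protein organelle markers and is used to label the ER in live-cell imaging and colocalisation experiments. The record does not state the integration locus or how the plasmid is linearised.
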