Features (pLannotate 1.2.2; 14 found; start..end, strand, type, name):
    183..771     -  rep_origin     ori: high-copy-number ColE1/pMB1/pBR322/pUC origin of replication
    942..1802    -  CDS            AmpR: β-lactamase; bla; confers resistance to ampicillin, carbenicillin, and related antibiotics
   1803..1907    -  promoter       AmpR promoter: bla
   1995..2096    +  promoter       TRP1 promoter: S. cerevisiae TRP1
   2097..2768    +  CDS            TRP1: TRPF_YEAST - Experimental evidence at protein level: Swiss-Prot protein existence level 1. From Saccharomyces cerevisiae (strain ATCC 204508 / S288c) (Baker's yeast).
   2861..2896    +  CDS            rop (fragment): Rop protein, which maintains plasmids at low copy number; rop
   2998..3097    +  misc_feature   bom (fragment): basis of mobility region from pBR322
   3620..3754    +  CDS            KAR2 (fragment): BIP_YEAST - Also known as GRP78 From Saccharomyces cerevisiae (strain ATCC 204508 / S288c) (Baker's yeast).
   3776..4483    +  CDS            mCherry: mCherry is a basic (constitutively fluorescent) red fluorescent protein published in 2004, derived from Discosoma sp.. It is reported to be a very rapidly-maturing monomer with low acid sensitivity.
   4509..4756    +  terminator     CYC1 terminator: S. cerevisiae CYC1; transcription terminator for CYC1
   4799..4815    -  protein_bind   lac operator: The lac repressor binds to the lac operator to inhibit transcription in E. coli. This inhibition can be relieved by adding lactose or isopropyl-β-D-thiogalactopyranoside (IPTG). lac repressor encoded by lacI
   4823..4853    -  promoter       lac promoter: promoter for the E. coli lac operon
   4868..4889    -  protein_bind   CAP binding site: CAP binding activates transcription in the presence of cAMP. E. coli catabolite activator protein
   4902..4994    -  CDS            lacI (fragment): lac repressor; lacI; The lac repressor binds to the lac operator to inhibit transcription in E. coli. This inhibition can be relieved by adding lactose or isopropyl-β-D-thiogalactopyranoside (IPTG).
>Addgene plasmid #133647 | ZJOM90 | depositor full sequence | sequence record 256863 | Full Sequence
TCTTCCGCTTCCTCGCTCACTGACTCGCTGCGCTCGGTCGTTCGGCTGCGGCGAGCGGTATCAGCTCACT
CAAAGGCGGTAATACGGTTATCCACAGAATCAGGGGATAACGCAGGAAAGAACATGTGAGCAAAAGGCCA
GCAAAAGGCCAGGAACCGTAAAAAGGCCGCGTTGCTGGCGTTTTTCCATAGGCTCCGCCCCCCTGACGAG
CATCACAAAAATCGACGCTCAAGTCAGAGGTGGCGAAACCCGACAGGACTATAAAGATACCAGGCGTTTC
CCCCTGGAAGCTCCCTCGTGCGCTCTCCTGTTCCGACCCTGCCGCTTACCGGATACCTGTCCGCCTTTCT
CCCTTCGGGAAGCGTGGCGCTTTCTCATAGCTCACGCTGTAGGTATCTCAGTTCGGTGTAGGTCGTTCGC
TCCAAGCTGGGCTGTGTGCACGAACCCCCCGTTCAGCCCGACCGCTGCGCCTTATCCGGTAACTATCGTC
TTGAGTCCAACCCGGTAAGACACGACTTATCGCCACTGGCAGCAGCCACTGGTAACAGGATTAGCAGAGC
GAGGTATGTAGGCGGTGCTACAGAGTTCTTGAAGTGGTGGCCTAACTACGGCTACACTAGAAGGACAGTA
TTTGGTATCTGCGCTCTGCTGAAGCCAGTTACCTTCGGAAAAAGAGTTGGTAGCTCTTGATCCGGCAAAC
AAACCACCGCTGGTAGCGGTGGTTTTTTTGTTTGCAAGCAGCAGATTACGCGCAGAAAAAAAGGATCTCA
AGAAGATCCTTTGATCTTTTCTACGGGGTCTGACGCTCAGTGGAACGAAAACTCACGTTAAGGGATTTTG
GTCATGAGATTATCAAAAAGGATCTTCACCTAGATCCTTTTAAATTAAAAATGAAGTTTTAAATCAATCT
AAAGTATATATGAGTAAACTTGGTCTGACAGTTACCAATGCTTAATCAGTGAGGCACCTATCTCAGCGAT
CTGTCTATTTCGTTCATCCATAGTTGCCTGACTCCCCGTCGTGTAGATAACTACGATACGGGAGGGCTTA
CCATCTGGCCCCAGTGCTGCAATGATACCGCGAGACCCACGCTCACCGGCTCCAGATTTATCAGCAATAA
ACCAGCCAGCCGGAAGGGCCGAGCGCAGAAGTGGTCCTGCAACTTTATCCGCCTCCATCCAGTCTATTAA
TTGTTGCCGGGAAGCTAGAGTAAGTAGTTCGCCAGTTAATAGTTTGCGCAACGTTGTTGCCATTGCTACA
GGCATCGTGGTGTCACGCTCGTCGTTTGGTATGGCTTCATTCAGCTCCGGTTCCCAACGATCAAGGCGAG
TTACATGATCCCCCATGTTGTGCAAAAAAGCGGTTAGCTCCTTCGGTCCTCCGATCGTTGTCAGAAGTAA
GTTGGCCGCAGTGTTATCACTCATGGTTATGGCAGCACTGCATAATTCTCTTACTGTCATGCCATCCGTA
AGATGCTTTTCTGTGACTGGTGAGTACTCAACCAAGTCATTCTGAGAATAGTGTATGCGGCGACCGAGTT
GCTCTTGCCCGGCGTCAATACGGGATAATACCGCGCCACATAGCAGAACTTTAAAAGTGCTCATCATTGG
AAAACGTTCTTCGGGGCGAAAACTCTCAAGGATCTTACCGCTGTTGAGATCCAGTTCGATGTAACCCACT
CGTGCACCCAACTGATCTTCAGCATCTTTTACTTTCACCAGCGTTTCTGGGTGAGCAAAAACAGGAAGGC
AAAATGCCGCAAAAAAGGGAATAAGGGCGACACGGAAATGTTGAATACTCATACTCTTCCTTTTTCAATA
TTATTGAAGCATTTATCAGGGTTATTGTCTCATGAGCGGATACATATTTGAATGTATTTAGAAAAATAAA
CAAATAGGGGTTCCGCGCACATTTCCCCGAAAAGTGCCACCTGACGTCTAAGAAACCATTATTATCATGA
CATTAACCTATAAAAATAGGCGTATCACGAGGCCAATTCGGTCGAAAAAAGAAAAGGAGAGGGCCAAGAG
GGAGGGCATTGGTGACTATTGAGCACGTGAGTATACGTGATTAAGCACACAAAGGCAGCTTGGAGTATGT
CTGTTATTAATTTCACAGGTAGTTCTGGTCCATTGGTGAAAGTTTGCGGCTTGCAGAGCACAGAGGCCGC
AGAATGTGCACTAGATTCCGATGCTGACTTGCTGGGTATTATATGTGTGCCCAATAGAAAGAGAACAATT
GACCCGGTTATTGCAAGGAAAATTTCAAGTCTTGTAAAAGCATATAAAAATAGTTCAGGCACTCCGAAAT
ACTTGGTTGGCGTGTTTCGTAATCAACCTAAGGAGGATGTTTTGGCTCTGGTCAATGATTACGGCATTGA
TATCGTCCAACTGCATGGAGATGAGTCGTGGCAAGAATACCAAGAGTTCCTCGGTTTGCCAGTTATTAAA
AGACTCGTATTTCCAAAAGACTGCAACATACTACTCAGTGCAGCTTCACAGAAACCTCATTCGTTTATTC
CCTTGTTTGATTCAGAAGCAGGTGGGACAGGTGAACTTTTGGATTGGAACTCGATTTCTGACTGGGTTGG
AAGGCAAGAGAGCCCCGAGAGCTTACATTTTATGTTAGCTGGTGGACTGACGCCAGAAAATGTTGGTGAT
GCGCTTAGATTAAATGGCGTTATTGGTGTTGATGTAAGCGGAGGTGTGGAGACAAATGGTGTAAAAGACT
CTAACAAAATAGCAAATTTCGTCAAAAATGCTAAGAAATAGGTTATTACTGAGTAGTATTTATTTAAGTA
TTGTTTGTGCACTTGCCTGCAAGCCTTTTGAAAAGCAAGCATAAAAGATCGCCCTTTCGTCTCGCGCGTT
TCGGTGATGACGGTGAAAACCTCTGACACATGCAGCTCCCGGAGACGGTCACAGCTTGTCTGTAAGCGGA
TGCCGGGAGCAGACAAGCCCGTCAGGGCGCGTCAGCGGGTGTTGGCGGGTGTCGGGGCTGGCTTAACTAT
GCGGCATCAGAGCAGATTGTACTGAGAGTGCACCATATGCGGTGTGAAATACCGCACAGATGCGTAAGGA
GAAAATACCGCATCAGGCGCCTACGTTAGTGTGAGCGGGATTTAAACTGTGAGGACCTTAATACATTCAG
ACACTTCTGCGGTATCACCCTACTTATTCCCTTCGAGATTATATCTAGGAACCCATCAGGTTGGTGGAAG
ATTACCCGTTCTAAGACTTTTCAGCTTCCTCTATTGATGTTACACCTGGACACCCCTTTTCTGGCATCCA
GTTTTTAATCTTCAGTGGCATGTGAGATTCTCCGAAATTAATTAAAGCAATCACACAATTCTCTCGGATA
CCACCTCGGTTGAAACTGACAGGTGGTTTGTTACGCATGCTAATGCAAAGGAGCCTATATACCTTTGGCT
CGGCTGCTGTAACAGGGAATATAAAGGGCAGCATAATTTAGGAGTTTAGTGAACTTGCAACATTTACTAT
TTTCCCTTCTTACGTAAATATTTTTCTTTTTAATTCTAAATCAATCTTTTTCAATTTTTTGTTTGTATTC
TTTTCTTGCTTAAATCTATAACTACAAAAAACACATACATAAACTAAAAATGTTTTTCAACAGACTAAGC
GCTGGCAAGCTGCTGGTACCACTCTCCGTGGTCCTGTACGCCCTTTTCGTGGTAATATTACCTTTACAGA
ATTCTTTCCACTCCTCCAATGTTTTAGTTAGAGGTGCCGATGATGGGGATCCACTAGTCGCCACCATGGT
GAGCAAGGGCGAGGAGGATAACATGGCCATCATCAAGGAGTTCATGCGCTTCAAGGTGCACATGGAGGGC
TCCGTGAACGGCCACGAGTTCGAGATCGAGGGCGAGGGCGAGGGCCGCCCCTACGAGGGCACCCAGACCG
CCAAGCTGAAGGTGACCAAGGGTGGCCCCCTGCCCTTCGCCTGGGACATCCTGTCCCCTCAGTTCATGTA
CGGCTCCAAGGCCTACGTGAAGCACCCCGCCGACATCCCCGACTACTTGAAGCTGTCCTTCCCCGAGGGC
TTCAAGTGGGAGCGCGTGATGAACTTCGAGGACGGCGGCGTGGTGACCGTGACCCAGGACTCCTCCCTGC
AGGACGGCGAGTTCATCTACAAGGTGAAGCTGCGCGGCACCAACTTCCCCTCCGACGGCCCCGTAATGCA
GAAGAAGACCATGGGCTGGGAGGCCTCCTCCGAGCGGATGTACCCCGAGGACGGCGCCCTGAAGGGCGAG
ATCAAGCAGAGGCTGAAGCTGAAGGACGGCGGCCACTACGACGCTGAGGTCAAGACCACCTACAAGGCCA
AGAAGCCCGTGCAGCTGCCCGGCGCCTACAACGTCAACATCAAGTTGGACATCACCTCCCACAACGAGGA
CTACACCATCGTGGAACAGTACGAACGCGCCGAGGGCCGCCACTCCACCGGCGGCATGGACGAGCTGTAC
AAGCACGACGAATTGTAATCTAGAGTCATCATGTAATTAGTTATGTCACGCTTACATTCACGCCCTCCCC
CCACATCCGCTCTAACCGAAAAGGAAGGAGTTAGACAACCTGAAGTCTAGGTCCCTATTTATTTTTTTAT
AGTTATGTTAGTATTAAGAACGTTATTTATATTTCAAATTTTTCTTTTTTTTCTGTACAGACGCGTGTAC
GCATGTAACATTATACTGAAAACCTTGCTTGAGAAGGTTTTGGGACGCTCGAAGGCTTTAATTTGCAAGC
TTGGCGTAATCATGGTCATAGCTGTTTCCTGTGTGAAATTGTTATCCGCTCACAATTCCACACAACATAC
GAGCCGGAAGCATAAAGTGTAAAGCCTGGGGTGCCTAATGAGTGAGCTAACTCACATTAATTGCGTTGCG
CTCACTGCCCGCTTTCCAGTCGGGAAACCTGTCGTGCCAGCTGCATTAATGAATCGGCCAACGCGCGGGG
AGAGGCGGTTTGCGTATTGGGCGC
