Features (pLannotate 1.2.2; 14 found; start..end, strand, type, name):
    522..656     +  CDS            KAR2 (fragment): BIP_YEAST - Also known as GRP78 From Saccharomyces cerevisiae (strain ATCC 204508 / S288c) (Baker's yeast).
    678..1385    +  CDS            mCherry: mCherry is a basic (constitutively fluorescent) red fluorescent protein published in 2004, derived from Discosoma sp.. It is reported to be a very rapidly-maturing monomer with low acid sensitivity.
   1411..1658    +  terminator     CYC1 terminator: S. cerevisiae CYC1; transcription terminator for CYC1
   1701..1717    -  protein_bind   lac operator: The lac repressor binds to the lac operator to inhibit transcription in E. coli. This inhibition can be relieved by adding lactose or isopropyl-β-D-thiogalactopyranoside (IPTG). lac repressor encoded by lacI
   1725..1755    -  promoter       lac promoter: promoter for the E. coli lac operon
   1770..1791    -  protein_bind   CAP binding site: CAP binding activates transcription in the presence of cAMP. E. coli catabolite activator protein
   1804..1896    -  CDS            lacI (fragment): lac repressor; lacI; The lac repressor binds to the lac operator to inhibit transcription in E. coli. This inhibition can be relieved by adding lactose or isopropyl-β-D-thiogalactopyranoside (IPTG).
   2079..2667    -  rep_origin     ori: high-copy-number ColE1/pMB1/pBR322/pUC origin of replication
   2838..3698    -  CDS            AmpR: β-lactamase; bla; confers resistance to ampicillin, carbenicillin, and related antibiotics
   3699..3803    -  promoter       AmpR promoter: bla
   3891..3992    +  promoter       TRP1 promoter: S. cerevisiae TRP1
   3993..4664    +  CDS            TRP1: TRPF_YEAST - Experimental evidence at protein level: Swiss-Prot protein existence level 1. From Saccharomyces cerevisiae (strain ATCC 204508 / S288c) (Baker's yeast).
   4757..4792    +  CDS            rop (fragment): Rop protein, which maintains plasmids at low copy number; rop
   4894..4993    +  misc_feature   bom (fragment): basis of mobility region from pBR322
>Addgene plasmid #133647 | ZJOM90 | addgene full sequence | sequence record 292102 | Addgene NGS Result
GCCTACGTTAGTGTGAGCGGGATTTAAACTGTGAGGACCTTAATACATTCAGACACTTCTGCGGTATCAC
CCTACTTATTCCCTTCGAGATTATATCTAGGAACCCATCAGGTTGGTGGAAGATTACCCGTTCTAAGACT
TTTCAGCTTCCTCTATTGATGTTACACCTGGACACCCCTTTTCTGGCATCCAGTTTTTAATCTTCAGTGG
CATGTGAGATTCTCCGAAATTAATTAAAGCAATCACACAATTCTCTCGGATACCACCTCGGTTGAAACTG
ACAGGTGGTTTGTTACGCATGCTAATGCAAAGGAGCCTATATACCTTTGGCTCGGCTGCTGTAACAGGGA
ATATAAAGGGCAGCATAATTTAGGAGTTTAGTGAACTTGCAACATTTACTATTTTCCCTTCTTACGTAAA
TATTTTTCTTTTTAATTCTAAATCAATCTTTTTCAATTTTTTGTTTGTATTCTTTTCTTGCTTAAATCTA
TAACTACAAAAAACACATACATAAACTAAAAATGTTTTTCAACAGACTAAGCGCTGGCAAGCTGCTGGTA
CCACTCTCCGTGGTCCTGTACGCCCTTTTCGTGGTAATATTACCTTTACAGAATTCTTTCCACTCCTCCA
ATGTTTTAGTTAGAGGTGCCGATGATGGGGATCCACTAGTCGCCACCATGGTGAGCAAGGGCGAGGAGGA
TAACATGGCCATCATCAAGGAGTTCATGCGCTTCAAGGTGCACATGGAGGGCTCCGTGAACGGCCACGAG
TTCGAGATCGAGGGCGAGGGCGAGGGCCGCCCCTACGAGGGCACCCAGACCGCCAAGCTGAAGGTGACCA
AGGGTGGCCCCCTGCCCTTCGCCTGGGACATCCTGTCCCCTCAGTTCATGTACGGCTCCAAGGCCTACGT
GAAGCACCCCGCCGACATCCCCGACTACTTGAAGCTGTCCTTCCCCGAGGGCTTCAAGTGGGAGCGCGTG
ATGAACTTCGAGGACGGCGGCGTGGTGACCGTGACCCAGGACTCCTCCCTGCAGGACGGCGAGTTCATCT
ACAAGGTGAAGCTGCGCGGCACCAACTTCCCCTCCGACGGCCCCGTAATGCAGAAGAAGACCATGGGCTG
GGAGGCCTCCTCCGAGCGGATGTACCCCGAGGACGGCGCCCTGAAGGGCGAGATCAAGCAGAGGCTGAAG
CTGAAGGACGGCGGCCACTACGACGCTGAGGTCAAGACCACCTACAAGGCCAAGAAGCCCGTGCAGCTGC
CCGGCGCCTACAACGTCAACATCAAGTTGGACATCACCTCCCACAACGAGGACTACACCATCGTGGAACA
GTACGAACGCGCCGAGGGCCGCCACTCCACCGGCGGCATGGACGAGCTGTACAAGCACGACGAATTGTAA
TCTAGAGTCATCATGTAATTAGTTATGTCACGCTTACATTCACGCCCTCCCCCCACATCCGCTCTAACCG
AAAAGGAAGGAGTTAGACAACCTGAAGTCTAGGTCCCTATTTATTTTTTTATAGTTATGTTAGTATTAAG
AACGTTATTTATATTTCAAATTTTTCTTTTTTTTCTGTACAGACGCGTGTACGCATGTAACATTATACTG
AAAACCTTGCTTGAGAAGGTTTTGGGACGCTCGAAGGCTTTAATTTGCAAGCTTGGCGTAATCATGGTCA
TAGCTGTTTCCTGTGTGAAATTGTTATCCGCTCACAATTCCACACAACATACGAGCCGGAAGCATAAAGT
GTAAAGCCTGGGGTGCCTAATGAGTGAGCTAACTCACATTAATTGCGTTGCGCTCACTGCCCGCTTTCCA
GTCGGGAAACCTGTCGTGCCAGCTGCATTAATGAATCGGCCAACGCGCGGGGAGAGGCGGTTTGCGTATT
GGGCGCTCTTCCGCTTCCTCGCTCACTGACTCGCTGCGCTCGGTCGTTCGGCTGCGGCGAGCGGTATCAG
CTCACTCAAAGGCGGTAATACGGTTATCCACAGAATCAGGGGATAACGCAGGAAAGAACATGTGAGCAAA
AGGCCAGCAAAAGGCCAGGAACCGTAAAAAGGCCGCGTTGCTGGCGTTTTTCCATAGGCTCCGCCCCCCT
GACGAGCATCACAAAAATCGACGCTCAAGTCAGAGGTGGCGAAACCCGACAGGACTATAAAGATACCAGG
CGTTTCCCCCTGGAAGCTCCCTCGTGCGCTCTCCTGTTCCGACCCTGCCGCTTACCGGATACCTGTCCGC
CTTTCTCCCTTCGGGAAGCGTGGCGCTTTCTCATAGCTCACGCTGTAGGTATCTCAGTTCGGTGTAGGTC
GTTCGCTCCAAGCTGGGCTGTGTGCACGAACCCCCCGTTCAGCCCGACCGCTGCGCCTTATCCGGTAACT
ATCGTCTTGAGTCCAACCCGGTAAGACACGACTTATCGCCACTGGCAGCAGCCACTGGTAACAGGATTAG
CAGAGCGAGGTATGTAGGCGGTGCTACAGAGTTCTTGAAGTGGTGGCCTAACTACGGCTACACTAGAAGA
ACAGTATTTGGTATCTGCGCTCTGCTGAAGCCAGTTACCTTCGGAAAAAGAGTTGGTAGCTCTTGATCCG
GCAAACAAACCACCGCTGGTAGCGGTGGTTTTTTTGTTTGCAAGCAGCAGATTACGCGCAGAAAAAAAGG
ATCTCAAGAAGATCCTTTGATCTTTTCTACGGGGTCTGACGCTCAGTGGAACGAAAACTCACGTTAAGGG
ATTTTGGTCATGAGATTATCAAAAAGGATCTTCACCTAGATCCTTTTAAATTAAAAATGAAGTTTTAAAT
CAATCTAAAGTATATATGAGTAAACTTGGTCTGACAGTTACCAATGCTTAATCAGTGAGGCACCTATCTC
AGCGATCTGTCTATTTCGTTCATCCATAGTTGCCTGACTCCCCGTCGTGTAGATAACTACGATACGGGAG
GGCTTACCATCTGGCCCCAGTGCTGCAATGATACCGCGAGACCCACGCTCACCGGCTCCAGATTTATCAG
CAATAAACCAGCCAGCCGGAAGGGCCGAGCGCAGAAGTGGTCCTGCAACTTTATCCGCCTCCATCCAGTC
TATTAATTGTTGCCGGGAAGCTAGAGTAAGTAGTTCGCCAGTTAATAGTTTGCGCAACGTTGTTGCCATT
GCTACAGGCATCGTGGTGTCACGCTCGTCGTTTGGTATGGCTTCATTCAGCTCCGGTTCCCAACGATCAA
GGCGAGTTACATGATCCCCCATGTTGTGCAAAAAAGCGGTTAGCTCCTTCGGTCCTCCGATCGTTGTCAG
AAGTAAGTTGGCCGCAGTGTTATCACTCATGGTTATGGCAGCACTGCATAATTCTCTTACTGTCATGCCA
TCCGTAAGATGCTTTTCTGTGACTGGTGAGTACTCAACCAAGTCATTCTGAGAATAGTGTATGCGGCGAC
CGAGTTGCTCTTGCCCGGCGTCAATACGGGATAATACCGCGCCACATAGCAGAACTTTAAAAGTGCTCAT
CATTGGAAAACGTTCTTCGGGGCGAAAACTCTCAAGGATCTTACCGCTGTTGAGATCCAGTTCGATGTAA
CCCACTCGTGCACCCAACTGATCTTCAGCATCTTTTACTTTCACCAGCGTTTCTGGGTGAGCAAAAACAG
GAAGGCAAAATGCCGCAAAAAAGGGAATAAGGGCGACACGGAAATGTTGAATACTCATACTCTTCCTTTT
TCAATATTATTGAAGCATTTATCAGGGTTATTGTCTCATGAGCGGATACATATTTGAATGTATTTAGAAA
AATAAACAAATAGGGGTTCCGCGCACATTTCCCCGAAAAGTGCCACCTGACGTCTAAGAAACCATTATTA
TCATGACATTAACCTATAAAAATAGGCGTATCACGAGGCCAATTCGGTCGAAAAAAGAAAAGGAGAGGGC
CAAGAGGGAGGGCATTGGTGACTATTGAGCACGTGAGTATACGTGATTAAGCACACAAAGGCAGCTTGGA
GTATGTCTGTTATTAATTTCACAGGTAGTTCTGGTCCATTGGTGAAAGTTTGCGGCTTGCAGAGCACAGA
GGCCGCAGAATGTGCACTAGATTCCGATGCTGACTTGCTGGGTATTATATGTGTGCCCAATAGAAAGAGA
ACAATTGACCCGGTTATTGCAAGGAAAATTTCAAGTCTTGTAAAAGCATATAAAAATAGTTCAGGCACTC
CGAAATACTTGGTTGGCGTGTTTCGTAATCAACCTAAGGAGGATGTTTTGGCTCTGGTCAATGATTACGG
CATTGATATCGTCCAACTGCATGGAGATGAGTCGTGGCAAGAATACCAAGAGTTCCTCGGTTTGCCAGTT
ATTAAAAGACTCGTATTTCCAAAAGACTGCAACATACTACTCAGTGCAGCTTCACAGAAACCTCATTCGT
TTATTCCCTTGTTTGATTCAGAAGCAGGTGGGACAGGTGAACTTTTGGATTGGAACTCGATTTCTGACTG
GGTTGGAAGGCAAGAGAGCCCCGAGAGCTTACATTTTATGTTAGCTGGTGGACTGACGCCAGAAAATGTT
GGTGATGCGCTTAGATTAAATGGCGTTATTGGTGTTGATGTAAGCGGAGGTGTGGAGACAAATGGTGTAA
AAGACTCTAACAAAATAGCAAATTTCGTCAAAAATGCTAAGAAATAGGTTATTACTGAGTAGTATTTATT
TAAGTATTGTTTGTGCACTTGCCTGCAAGCCTTTTGAAAAGCAAGCATAAAAGATCGCCCTTTCGTCTCG
CGCGTTTCGGTGATGACGGTGAAAACCTCTGACACATGCAGCTCCCGGAGACGGTCACAGCTTGTCTGTA
AGCGGATGCCGGGAGCAGACAAGCCCGTCAGGGCGCGTCAGCGGGTGTTGGCGGGTGTCGGGGCTGGCTT
AACTATGCGGCATCAGAGCAGATTGTACTGAGAGTGCACCATATGCGGTGTGAAATACCGCACAGATGCG
TAAGGAGAAAATACCGCATCAGGC
